>Addgene plasmid #126077 | pTEI177 | addgene full sequence | sequence record 246860 | Addgene NGS Result
ATTGCGGACGTTTTTAATGTACTGGGGTGGATGCAGTGGGCCCCACTCTGTGAAGACAAGCAAGAATTCA
AGCTTGGAGGAATTCCAATCCCACAAAAATCTGAGCTTAACAGCACAGTTGCTCCTCTCAGAGCAGAATC
GGGTATTCAACACCCTCATATCAACTACTACGTTGTGTATAACGGTCCACATGCCGGTATATACGATGAC
TGGGGTTGTACAAAGGCGGCAACAAACGGCGTTCCCGGAGTTGCACACAAGAAATTTGCCACTATTACAG
AGGCAAGAGCAGCAGCTGACGCGTACACAACAAGTCAGCAAACAGACAGGTTGAACTTCATCCCCAAAGG
AGAAGCTCAACTCAAGCCCAAGAGCTTTGCTAAGGCCCTAACAAGCCCACCAAAGCAAAAAGCCCACTGG
CTCACGCTAGGAACCAAAAGGCCCAGCAGTGATCCAGCCCCAAAAGAGATCTCCTTTGCCCCGGAGATTA
CAATGGACGATTTCCTCTATCTTTACGATCTAGGAAGGAAGTTCGAAGGTGAAGGTGACGACACTATGTT
CACCACTGATAATGAGAAGGTTAGCCTCTTCAATTTCAGAAAGAATGCTGACCCACAGATGGTTAGAGAG
GCCTACGCAGCAAGTCTCATCAAGACGATCTACCCGAGTAACAATCTCCAGGAGATCAAATACCTTCCCA
AGAAGGTTAAAGATGCAGTCAAAAGATTCAGGACTAATTGCATCAAGAACACAGAGAAAGACATATTTCT
CAAGATCAGAAGTACTATTCCAGTATGGACGATTCAAGGCTTGCTTCATAAACCAAGGCAAGTAATAGAG
ATTGGAGTCTCTAAAAAGGTAGTTCCTACTGAATCTAAGGCCATGCATGGAGTCTAAGATTCAAATCGAG
GATCTAACAGAACTCGCCGTCAAGACTGGCGAACAGTTCATACAGAGTCTTTTACGACTCAATGACAAGA
AGAAAATCTTCGTCAACATGGTGGAGCACGACACTCTGGTCTACTCCAAAAATGTCAAAGATACAGTCTC
AGAAGATCAAAGGGCTATTGAGACTTTTCAACAAAGGATAATTTCGGGAAACCTCCTCGGATTCCATTGC
CCAGCTATCTGTCACTTCATCGAAAGGACAGTAGAAAAGGAAGGTGGCTCCTACAAATGCCATCATTGCG
ATAAAGGAAAGGCTATCATTCAAGATCTCTCTGCCGACAGTGGTCCCAAAGATGGACCCCCACCCACGAG
GAGCATCGTGGAAAAAGAAGAGGTTCCAACCACGTCTACAAAGCAAGTGGATTGATGTGACATCTCCACT
GACGTAAGGGATGACGCACAATCCCACTATCCTTCGCAAGACCCTTCCTCTATATAAGGAAGTTCATTTC
ATTTGGAGAGGACACGCTCGAGTATAAGAGCTCATTTTTACAACAATTACCAACAACAACAAACAACAAA
CAACATTACAATTACATTTACAATTATCGATACCATTGAGACCGACTGGCTGTGTATAAGGGAGCCTGAC
ATTTATATTCCCCAGAACATCAGGTTAATGGCGTTTTTGATGTCATTTTCGCGGTGGCTGAGATCAGCCA
CTTCTTCCCCGATAACGGAAACCGGCACACTGGCCATATCGGTGGTCATCATGCGCCAGCTTTCATCCCC
GATATGCACCACCGGGTAAAGTTCACGGGAGACTTTATCTGACAGCAGACGTGCACTGGCCAGGGGGATC
ACCATCCGTCGCCCAGGCGTGTCAATAATATCACTCTGTACATCCACAAACAGACGATAACGGCTCTCTC
TTTTATAGGTGTAAACCTTAAACTGCATTTCACCAGCCCCTGTTCTCGTCAGCAAAAGAGCCGTTCATTT
CAATAAACCGGGCGACCTCAGCCATCCCTTCCTGATTTTCCGCTTTCCAGCGTTCGGCACGCAGACGACG
GGCTTCATTCTGCATGGTTGTGCTTACCAGACCGGAGATATTGACATCATATATGCCTTGAGCAACTGAT
AGCTGTCGCTGTCAACTGTCACTGTAATACGCTGCTTCATAGCATACCTCTTTTTGACATACTTCGGGTA
TACATATCAGTATATATTCTTATACCGCAAAAATCAGCGCGCAAATACGCATACTGTTATCTGGCTTTTA
GTAAGCCGGATCCACGCGGCGTTTACGCCCCCCCTGCCACTCATCGCAGTACTGTTGTAATTCATTAAGC
ATTCTGCCGACATGGAAGCCATCACAAACGGCATGATGAACCTGAATCGCCAGCGGCATCAGCACCTTGT
CGCCTTGCGTATAATATTTGCCCATGGTGAAAACGGGGGCGAAGAAGTTGTCCATATTGGCCACGTTTAA
ATCAAAACTGGTGAAACTCACCCAGGGATTGGCTGAAACGAAAAACATATTCTCAATAAACCCTTTAGGG
AAATAGGCCAGGTTTTCACCGTAACACGCCACATCTTGCGAATATATGTGTAGAAACTGCCGGAAATCGT
CGTGGTATTCACTCCAGAGCGATGAAAACGTTTCAGTTTGCTCATGGAAAACGGTGTAACAAGGGTGAAC
ACTATCCCATATCACCAGCTCACCGTCTTTCATTGCCATACGGAATTCCGGATGAGCATTCATCAGGCGG
GCAAGAATGTGAATAAAGGCCGGATAAAACTTGTGCTTATTTTTCTTTACGGTCTTTAAAAAGGCCGTAA
TATCCAGCTGAACGGTCTGGTTATAGGTACATTGAGCAACTGACTGAAATGCCTCAAAATGTTCTTTACG
ATGCCATTGGGATATATCAACGGTGGTATATCCAGTGATTTTTTTCTCCATTTTAGCTTCCTTAGCTCCT
GAAAATCTCGATAACTCAAAAAATACGCCCGGTAGTGATCTTATTTCATTATGGTGAAAGTTGGAACCTC
TTACGTGCCGATCAAGGTCTCAAATGTCCAAAGGAGAAGAACTGTTTACCGGTGTTGTGCCAATTTTGGT
TGAACTCGATGGTGATGTCAACGGACATAAGTTCTCAGTGAGAGGCGAAGGAGAAGGTGACGCCACCATT
GGAAAATTGACTCTTAAATTCATCTGTACTACTGGTAAACTTCCTGTACCATGGCCGACTCTCGTAACAA
CGCTTACGTACGGAGTTCAGTGCTTTTCGAGATACCCAGACCATATGAAAAGACATGACTTTTTTAAGTC
GGCTATGCCTGAAGGTTACGTGCAAGAAAGAACAATTTCGTTCAAAGATGATGGAAAATATAAAACTAGA
GCAGTTGTTAAATTTGAAGGAGATACTTTGGTTAACCGCATTGAACTGAAAGGAACAGATTTTAAAGAAG
ATGGTAATATTCTTGGACACAAACTCGAATACAATTTTAATAGTCATAACGTATACATCACTGCTGATAA
GCAAAAGAACGGAATTAAAGCGAATTTCACAGTACGCCATAATGTAGAAGATGGCAGTGTTCAACTTGCC
GACCATTACCAACAAAACACCCCTATTGGAGACGGTCCGGTACTTCTTCCTGATAATCACTACCTCTCAA
CACAAACAGTCCTGAGCAAAGATCCAAATGAAAAAGGAACAGGTGGCGGCGGAAGTTAGCTTGTCCTGCT
TTAATGAGATATGCGAGAAGCCTATGATCGCATGATATTTGCTTTCAATTCTGTTGTGCACGTTGTAAAA
AACCTGAGCATGTGTAGCTCAGATCCTTACCGCCGGTTTCGGTTCATTCTAATGAATATATCACCCGTTA
CTATCGTATTTTTATGAATAATATTCTCCGTTCAATTTACTGATTGTACCCTACTACTTATATGTACAAT
ATTAAAATGAAAACAATATATTGTGCTGAATAGGTTTATAGCGACATCTATGATAGAGCGCCACAATAAC
AAACAATTGCGTTTTATTATTACAAATCCAATTTTAAAAAAAGCGGCAGAACCGGTCAAACCTAAAAGAC
TGATTACATAAATCTTATTCAAATTTCAAAAGTGCCCCAGGGGCTAGTATCTACGACACACCGAGCGGCG
AACTAATAACGCTCACTGAAGGGAACTCCGGTTCCCCGCCGGCGCGCATGGGTGAGATTCCTTGAAGTTG
AGTATTGGCCGTCCGCTCTACCGAAAGTTACGGGCACCATTCAACCCGGTCCAGCACGGCGGCCGGGTAA
CCGACTTGCTGCCCCGAGAATTATGCAGCATTTTTTTGGTGTATGTGGGCCCCAAATGAAGTGCAGGTCA
AACCTTGACAGTGACGACAAATCGTTGGGCGGGTCCAGGGCGAATTTTGCGACAACATGTCGAGGCTCAG
CAGGACCGCTACTATTGTCTTCTGCACGAAGTGGTTTAAACTATCAGTGTTTGACAGGATATATTGGCGG
GTAAACCTAAGAGAAAAGAGCGTTTATTAGAATAATCGGATATTTAAAAGGGCGTGAAAAGGTTTATCCG
TTCGTCCATTTGTATGTGCATGCCAACCACAGGGTTCCCCAGATCAGGCGCTGGCTGCTGAACCCCCAGC
CGGAACTGACCCCACAAGGCCCTAGCGTTTGCAATGCACCAGGTCATCATTGACCCAGGCGTGTTCCACC
AGGCCGCTGCCTCGCAACTCTTCGCAGGCTTCGCCGACCTGCTCGCGCCACTTCTTCACGCGGGTGGAAT
CCGATCCGCACATGAGGCGGAAGGTTTCCAGCTTGAGCGGGTACGGCTCCCGGTGCGAGCTGAAATAGTC
GAACATCCGTCGGGCCGTCGGCGACAGCTTGCGGTACTTCTCCCATATGAATTTCGTGTAGTGGTCGCCA
GCAAACAGCACGACGATTTCCTCGTCGATCAGGACCTGGCAACGGGACGTTTTCTTGCCACGGTCCAGGA
CGCGGAAGCGGTGCAGCAGCGACACCGATTCCAGGTGCCCAACGCGGTCGGACGTGAAGCCCATCGCCGT
CGCCTGTAGGCGCGACAGGCATTCCTCGGCCTTCGTGTAATACCGGCCATTGATCGACCAGCCCAGGTCC
TGGCAAAGCTCGTAGAACGTGAAGGTGATCGGCTCGCCGATAGGGGTGCGCTTCGCGTACTCCAACACCT
GCTGCCACACCAGTTCGTCATCGTCGGCCCGCAGCTCGACGCCGGTGTAGGTGATCTTCACGTCCTTGTT
GACGTGGAAAATGACCTTGTTTTGCAGCGCCTCGCGCGGGATTTTCTTGTTGCGCGTGGTGAACAGGGCA
GAGCGGGCCGTGTCGTTTGGCATCGCTCGCATCGTGTCCGGCCACGGCGCAATATCGAACAAGGAAAGCT
GCATTTCCTTGATCTGCTGCTTCGTGTGTTTCAGCAACGCGGCCTGCTTGGCCTCGCTGACCTGTTTTGC
CAGGTCCTCGCCGGCGGTTTTTCGCTTCTTGGTCGTCATAGTTCCTCGCGTGTCGATGGTCATCGACTTC
GCCAAACCTGCCGCCTCCTGTTCAAGACGACGCGAACGCTCCACGGCGGCCGATGGCGCGGGCAGGGCAG
GGGGAGCCAGTTGCACGCTGTCGCGCTCGATCTTGGCCGTAGCTTGCTGGACCATCGAGCCGACGGACTG
GAAGGTTTCGCGGGGCGCACGCATGACGGTGCGGCTTGCGATGGTTTCGGCATCCTCGGCGGAAAACCCC
GCGTCGATCAGTTCTTGCCTGTATGCCTTCCGGTCAAACGTCCGATTCATTCACCCTCCTTGCGGGATTG
CCCCGACTCACGCCGGGGCAATGTGCCCTTATTCCTGATTTGACCCGCCTGGTGCCTTGGTGTCCAGATA
ATCCACCTTATCGGCAATGAAGTCGGTCCCGTAGACCGTCTGGCCGTCCTTCTCGTACTTGGTATTCCGA
ATCTTGCCCTGCACGAATACCAGCGACCCCTTGCCCAAATACTTGCCGTGGGCCTCGGCCTGAGAGCCAA
AACACTTGATGCGGAAGAAGTCGGTGCGCTCCTGCTTGTCGCCGGCATCGTTGCGCCACATCTAGGATCT
GCCAGGAACCGTAAAAAGGCCGCGTTGCTGGCGTTTTTCCATAGGCTCCGCCCCCCTGACGAGCATCACA
AAAATCGACGCTCAAGTCAGAGGTGGCGAAACCCGACAGGACTATAAAGATACCAGGCGTTTCCCCCTGG
AAGCTCCCTCGTGCGCTCTCCTGTTCCGACCCTGCCGCTTACCGGATACCTGTCCGCCTTTCTCCCTTCG
GGAAGCGTGGCGCTTTCTCATAGCTCACGCTGTAGGTATCTCAGTTCGGTGTAGGTCGTTCGCTCCAAGC
TGGGCTGTGTGCACGAACCCCCCGTTCAGCCCGACCGCTGCGCCTTATCCGGTAACTATCGTCTTGAGTC
CAACCCGGTAAGACACGACTTATCGCCACTGGCAGCAGCCACTGGTAACAGGATTAGCAGAGCGAGGTAT
GTAGGCGGTGCTACAGAGTTCTTGAAGTGGTGGCCTAACTACGGCTACACTAGAAGAACAGTATTTGGTA
TCTGCGCTCTGCTGAAGCCAGTTACCTTCGGAAAAAGAGTTGGTAGCTCTTGATCCGGCAAACAAACCAC
CGCTGGTAGCGGTGGTTTTTTTGTTTGCAAGCAGCAGATTACGCGCAGAAAAAAAGGATCTCAAGAAGAT
CCTTTGATCTTTTCTACGGGGTCTGACGCTCAGTGGAACGAAAACTCACGTTAAGGGATTTTGGTCATGA
GATTATCAAAAAGGATCTTCACCTAGATCCTTTTAAATTAAAAATGAAGTTTTAAATCAATCTAAAGTAT
ATATGAGTAAACTTGGTCTGACAGTTACCAATGCTTAATCAGTGAGGCACCTATCTCAGCGATCTGTCTA
TTTCGTTCATCCATAGTTGCCTGACTCCCCGTCGTGTAGATAACTACGATACGGGAGGGCTTACCATCTG
GCCCCAGTGCTGCAATGATACCGCGAGAACCACGCTCACCGGCTCCAGATTTATCAGCAATAAACCAGCC
AGCCGGAAGGGCCGAGCGCAGAAGTGGTCCTGCAACTTTATCCGCCTCCATCCAGTCTATTAATTGTTGC
CGGGAAGCTAGAGTAAGTAGTTCGCCAGTTAATAGTTTGCGCAACGTTGTTGCCATTGCTACAGGCATCG
TGGTGTCACGCTCGTCGTTTGGTATGGCTTCATTCAGCTCCGGTTCCCAACGATCAAGGCGAGTTACATG
ATCCCCCATGTTGTGCAAAAAAGCGGTTAGCTCCTTCGGTCCTCCGATCGTTGTCAGAAGTAAGTTGGCC
GCAGTGTTATCACTCATGGTTATGGCAGCACTGCATAATTCTCTTACTGTCATGCCATCCGTAAGATGCT
TTTCTGTGACTGGTGAGTACTCAACCAAGTCATTCTGAGAATAGTGTATGCGGCGACCGAGTTGCTCTTG
CCCGGCGTCAATACGGGATAATACCGCGCCACATAGCAGAACTTTAAAAGTGCTCATCATTGGAAAACGT
TCTTCGGGGCGAAAACTCTCAAGGATCTTACCGCTGTTGAGATCCAGTTCGATGTAACCCACTCGTGCAC
CCAACTGATCTTCAGCATCTTTTACTTTCACCAGCGTTTCTGGGTGAGCAAAAACAGGAAGGCAAAATGC
CGCAAAAAAGGGAATAAGGGCGACACGGAAATGTTGAATACTCATACTCTTCCTTTTTCAATATTATTGA
AGCATTTATCAAGGTTATTGTCTCATGAGCGGATACATATTTGAATGTATTTAGAAAAATAAACAAATAG
GGGTTCCGCGCACGAATTGGCCAGCGCTGCCATTTTTGGGGTGAGGCCGTTCGCGGCCGAGGGGCGCAGC
CCCTGGGGGGATGGGAGGCCCGCGTTAGCGGGCCGGGAGGGTTCGAGAAGGGGGGGCACCCCCCTTCGGC
GTGCGCGGTCACGCGCACAGGGCGCAGCCCTGGTTAAAAACAAGGTTTATAAATATTGGTTTAAAAGCAG
GTTAAAAGACAGGTTAGCGGTGGCCGAAAAACGGGCGGAAACCCTTGCAAATGCTGGATTTTCTGCCTGT
GGACAGCCCCTCAAATGTCAATAGGTGCGCCCCTCATCTGTCAGCACTCTGCCCCTCAAGTGTCAAGGAT
CGCGCCCCTCATCTGTCAGTAGTCGCGCCCCTCAAGTGTCAATACCGCAGGGCACTTATCCCCAGGCTTG
TCCACATCATCTGTGGGAAACTCGCGTAAAATCAGGCGTTTTCGCCGATTTGCGAGGCTGGCCAGCTCCA
CGTCGCCGGCCGAAATCGAGCCTGCCCCTCATCTGTCAACGCCGCGCCGGGTGAGTCGGCCCCTCAAGTG
TCAACGTCCGCCCCTCATCTGTCAGTGAGGGCCAAGTTTTCCGCGAGGTATCCACAACGCCGGCGGCCGC
GGTGTCTCGCACACGGCTTCGACGGCGTTTCTGGCGCGTTTGCAGGGCCATAGACGGCCGCCAGCCCAGC
GGCGAGGGCAACCAGCCCGGTGAGCGTCGCAAAGGAGATCCTGATCTGACTGATGGGCTGCCTGTATCGA
GTGGTGATTTTGTGCCGAGCTGCCGGTCGGGGAGCTGTTGGCTGGCTGGTGGCAGGATATATTGTGGTGT
AAACAAATTGACGCTTAGACAACTTAATAACAC
Features (pLannotate 1.2.2; 18 found; start..end, strand, type, name):
     79..885     +  CDS            IBMP_CAMVB (fragment): Experimental evidence at protein level: Swiss-Prot protein existence level 1. Enhances the ribosomal termination-reinitiation event leading to the translation of major open reading frames on the polycistronic viral RNAs. From Cauliflower mosaic virus (strain Bari 1) (CaMV).
   1069..1414    +  promoter       CaMV 35S promoter: strong constitutive promoter from cauliflower mosaic virus
   1366..1412    +  promoter       minimal CaMV 35S promoter: minimal 35S promoter from cauliflower mosaic virus
   1443..1496    +  misc_feature   TMV Ω: translational enhancer from the tobacco mosaic virus 5'-leader sequence (Gallie et al., 1988)
   1546..1848    -  CDS            ccdB: CCDB_ECOLI - Also known as G, letB, letD. Experimental evidence at protein level: Swiss-Prot protein existence level 1. Toxic component of a type II toxin-antitoxin (TA) system, functioning in plasmid maintainence. Responsible for the post- segregational killing (PSK) of plasmid-free cells, also referred to as a plasmid addiction system. Half-life of over 2 hours. Cell killing by CcdB is accompanied by filamentation, defects in chromosome and plasmid segregation, defects in cell division, formation of anucleate cells, decreased DNA synthesis and plasmid loss. Interferes with the activity of DN
   1853..2011    -  CDS            ccdA (fragment): CCDA_ECO57 - Also known as H, letA. Experimental evidence at protein level: Swiss-Prot protein existence level 1. Antitoxin component of a type II toxin-antitoxin (TA) system which inhibits the post-segregational killing (PSK) of plasmid-free cells, also referred to as a plasmid addiction system. Binds to and blocks the activity of CcdB; will also remove bound CcdB protein from the CcdB-GyrA complex by forming a CcdA-CcdB complex, a process termed rejuvenation. Functions as a transcriptional corepressor for the ccdAB operon, repression also requires CcdB (By similarity). From Escherichia coli
   2193..2851    -  CDS            CmR: chloramphenicol acetyltransferase; cat; confers resistance to chloramphenicol
   2852..2954    -  promoter       cat promoter: promoter of the E. coli cat gene encoding chloramphenicol acetyltransferase
   2964..3605    +  CDS            GFP(1-10): fragment of superfolder GFP consisting of the first 10 β-strands associates with GFP11, the 11th β-strand, to reconstitute fluorescent GFP (Cabantous et al., 2005; Kamiyama et al., 2016)
   3636..4343    +  terminator     OCS terminator: octopine synthase terminator
   4392..4416    +  misc_feature   RB T-DNA repeat: right border repeat from nopaline C58 T-DNA
   4528..4548    -  CDS            TetR (fragment): tetracycline resistance regulatory protein; tetR
   4575..5720    -  CDS            trfA: TRFA_ECOLX - Experimental evidence at protein level: Swiss-Prot protein existence level 1. Also involved in plasmid copy number control, promoting intermolecular coupling of protein bound iterons at oriV, which inhibits replication initiation. From Escherichia coli.
   6056..6644    -  rep_origin     ori: high-copy-number ColE1/pMB1/pBR322/pUC origin of replication
   6815..7675    -  CDS            AmpR: β-lactamase; bla; confers resistance to ampicillin, carbenicillin, and related antibiotics
   7676..7780    -  promoter       AmpR promoter: bla
   7867..8498    -  rep_origin     oriV: incP origin of replication
   8590..8614    +  misc_feature   LB T-DNA repeat: left border repeat from nopaline C58 T-DNA
