[The description below was written by a language model from this plasmid's Addgene catalogue record and pLannotate feature annotations shown in this document.]
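Description:
pTEI177 is a plant expression binary vector of about 8.6 kb built on the pICH47742 backbone. It serves as the Module 1 vector of the PlaMiNGo toolkit, a self-assembling split-fluorescent-protein system for examining the targeting specificity of nuclear-encoded organelle proteins. The backbone carries a high-copy ColE1/pUC-type origin for E. coli together with the incP oriV and its initiator gene trfA, a broad-host-range replicon of the kind that lets binary vectors be maintained in Agrobacterium. Ampicillin resistance is the backbone marker. Nopaline-type left and right T-DNA border repeats flank the expression unit, so it can be transferred into plant cells.

Between the borders, a CaMV 35S promoter, preceded by adjoining cauliflower mosaic virus sequence annotated as a viral ORF fragment, is followed by the TMV Ω translational enhancer. It drives a placeholder cassette and then the GFP1-10 OPT coding sequence, which ends at the octopine synthase terminator. The placeholder is a BsaI-flanked ccdB cassette containing the ccdB toxin gene, a ccdA fragment and a chloramphenicol acetyltransferase gene with its own promoter. This explains the dual chloramphenicol and ampicillin selection and the need for a ccdB-tolerant strain.

BsaI-based (Golden Gate style) cloning replaces the cassette with a candidate gene, and ccdB counter-selects against uncut vector in ordinary strains. The candidate then sits at the N-terminus of GFP1-10. The record also lists a short flexible linker associated with the GFP1-10 insert, though the feature table does not annotate it. GFP1-10 comprises the first ten β-strands of superfolder GFP and is non-fluorescent alone. Fluorescence is reconstituted only where it meets the GFP11 strand, which this plasmid does not carry, so the signal reports the compartment the candidate protein reaches.
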