Addgene plasmid #126077: pTEI177
Purpose: Module 1 vector of PlaMiNGo toolkit for cloning of candidate gene at N-terminus of GFP1-10 and expression in plant cell
Depositing lab: Ralf-Bernd Klösgen. Depositing organization: Martin-Luther-Universitaet Halle-Wittenberg. Publication: Targeting specificity of nuclear-encoded organelle proteins with a self-assembling split-fluorescent protein toolkit. Sharma M, Kretschmer C, Lampe C, Stuttmann J, Klosgen RB. J Cell Sci. 2019 Jun 3;132(11). pii: jcs.230839. doi: 10.1242/jcs.230839. PubMed 31085714.
Backbone
  Vector backbone: pICH47742
  Total vector size (bp): 8643
  Vector type: Plant Expression ; Binary, Module 1
Growth in bacteria
  Bacterial resistance: Chloramphenicol and Ampicillin, 25 & 100 μg/mL
  Growth temperature: 37°C
  Growth strain: ccdB Survival
  Copy number: Unknown
Gene/Insert 1
  Gene/Insert name: ccdB Cassette (BsaI)
  Species: E.coli
  Insert size (bp): 1458
Gene/Insert 2
  Gene/Insert name: GFP1-10 (alt name: GFP1-10 OPT)
  Species: Synthetic
  Insert size (bp): 666
  Tag / fusion protein: linker (GTGGGGS) (C terminal on insert)
Resource information
  A portion of this plasmid was derived from a plasmid made by: Huang Lab via Addgene
Terms and licenses: Academic/Nonprofit Terms; Industry Terms: Not Available to Industry
How to cite: pTEI177 was a gift from Ralf-Bernd Klösgen (Addgene plasmid # 126077 ; http://n2t.net/addgene:126077 ; RRID:Addgene_126077)
